>Addgene plasmid #168885 | pEntry_SARS-CoV-2-ORF9b | depositor full sequence | sequence record 327333 | Full Sequence
CTACCAGCGGTGGTTTGTTTGCCGGATCAAGAGCTACCAACTCTTTTTCCGAAGGTAACTGGCTTCAGCA
GAGCGCAGATACCAAATACTGTCCTTCTAGTGTAGCCGTAGTTAGGCCACCACTTCAAGAACTCTGTAGC
ACCGCCTACATACCTCGCTCTGCTAATCCTGTTACCAGTGGCTGCTGCCAGTGGCGATAAGTCGTGTCTT
ACCGGGTTGGACTCAAGACGATAGTTACCGGATAAGGCGCAGCGGTCGGGCTGAACGGGGGGTTCGTGCA
CACAGCCCAGCTTGGAGCGAACGACCTACACCGAACTGAGATACCTACAGCGTGAGCATTGAGAAAGCGC
CACGCTTCCCGAAGGGAGAAAGGCGGACAGGTATCCGGTAAGCGGCAGGGTCGGAACAGGAGAGCGCACG
AGGGAGCTTCCAGGGGGAAACGCCTGGTATCTTTATAGTCCTGTCGGGTTTCGCCACCTCTGACTTGAGC
GTCGATTTTTGTGATGCTCGTCAGGGGGGCGGAGCCTATGGAAAAACGCCAGCAACGCGGCCTTTTTACG
GTTCCTGGCCTTTTGCTGGCCTTTTGCTCACATGTTCTTTCCTGCGTTATCCCCTGATTCTGTGGATAAC
CGTATTACCGCCTTTGAGTGAGCTGATACCGCTCGCCGCAGCCGAACGACCGAGCGCAGCGAGTCAGTGA
GCGAGGAAGCGGAAGAGCGCCCAATACGCAAACCGCCTCTCCCCGCGCGTTGGCCGATTCATTAATGCAG
CTGGCACGACAGGTTTCCCGACTGGAAAGCGGGCAGTGAGCGCAACGCAATTAATACGCGTACCGCTAGC
CAGGAAGAGTTTGTAGAAACGCAAAAAGGCCATCCGTCAGGATGGCCTTCTGCTTAGTTTGATGCCTGGC
AGTTTATGGCGGGCGTCCTGCCCGCCACCCTCCGGGCCGTTGCTTCACAACGTTCAAATCCGCTCCCGGC
GGATTTGTCCTACTCAGGAGAGCGTTCACCGACAAACAACAGATAAAACGAAAGGCCCAGTCTTCCGACT
GAGCCTTTCGTTTTATTTGATGCCTGGCAGTTCCCTACTCTCGCGTTAACGCTAGCATGGATGTTTTCCC
AGTCACGACGTTGTAAAACGACGGCCAGTCTTAAGCTCGGGCCCCAAATAATGATTTTATTTTGACTGAT
AGTGACCTGTTCGTTGCAACAAATTGATGAGCAATGCTTTTTTATAATGCCAACTTTGTACAAAAAAGCA
GAAGGGCCGTCAAGGCCAGGATCCATGGGATCCGACCCCAAAATCAGCGAAATGCACCCCGCATTACGTT
TGGTGGACCCTCAGATTCAACTGGCAGTAACCAGAATGGAGAACGCAGTGGGGCGCGATCAAAACAACGT
CGGCCCCAAGGTTTACCCAATAATACTGCGTCTTGGTTCACCGCTCTCACTCAACATGGCAAGGAAGACC
TTAAATTCCCTCGAGGACAAGGCGTTCCAATTAACACCAATAGCAGTCCAGATGACCAAATTGGCTACTA
CCGAAGAGCTACCAGACGAATTCGTGGTGGTGACGGTAAAACTTAATTAAGACGCGATCGCGGCCTCATG
GGCCCAGCTTTCTTGTACAAAGTTGGCATTATAAAAAATAATTGCTCATCAATTTGTTGCAACGAACAGG
TCACTATCAGTCAAAATAAAATCATTATTTGCCATCCAGCTGATATCCCCTATAGTGAGTCGTATTACAT
GGTCATAGCTGTTTCCTGGCAGCTCTGGCCCGTGTCTCAAAATCTCTGATGTTACATTGCACAAGATAAA
AATATATCATCATGCCTCCTCTAGACCAGCCAGGACAGAAATGCCTCGACTTCGCTGCTGCCCAAGGTTG
CCGGGTGACGCACACCGTGGAAACGGATGAAGGCACGAACCCAGTGGACATAAGCCTGTTCGGTTCGTAA
GCTGTAATGCAAGTAGCGTATGCGCTCACGCAACTGGTCCAGAACCTTGACCGAACGCAGCGGTGGTAAC
GGCGCAGTGGCGGTTTTCATGGCTTGTTATGACTGTTTTTTTGGGGTACAGTCTATGCCTCGGGCATCCA
AGCAGCAAGCGCGTTACGCCGTGGGTCGATGTTTGATGTTATGGAGCAGCAACGATGTTACGCAGCAGGG
CAGTCGCCCTAAAACAAAGTTAAACATCATGAGGGAAGCGGTGATCGCCGAAGTATCGACTCAACTATCA
GAGGTAGTTGGCGTCATCGAGCGCCATCTCGAACCGACGTTGCTGGCCGTACATTTGTACGGCTCCGCAG
TGGATGGCGGCCTGAAGCCACACAGTGATATTGATTTGCTGGTTACGGTGACCGTAAGGCTTGATGAAAC
AACGCGGCGAGCTTTGATCAACGACCTTTTGGAAACTTCGGCTTCCCCTGGAGAGAGCGAGATTCTCCGC
GCTGTAGAAGTCACCATTGTTGTGCACGACGACATCATTCCGTGGCGTTATCCAGCTAAGCGCGAACTGC
AATTTGGAGAATGGCAGCGCAATGACATTCTTGCAGGTATCTTCGAGCCAGCCACGATCGACATTGATCT
GGCTATCTTGCTGACAAAAGCAAGAGAACATAGCGTTGCCTTGGTAGGTCCAGCGGCGGAGGAACTCTTT
GATCCGGTTCCTGAACAGGATCTATTTGAGGCGCTAAATGAAACCTTAACGCTATGGAACTCGCCGCCCG
ACTGGGCTGGCGATGAGCGAAATGTAGTGCTTACGTTGTCCCGCATTTGGTACAGCGCAGTAACCGGCAA
AATCGCGCCGAAGGATGTCGCTGCCGACTGGGCAATGGAGCGCCTGCCGGCCCAGTATCAGCCCGTCATA
CTTGAAGCTAGACAGGCTTATCTTGGACAAGAAGAAGATCGCTTGGCCTCGCGCGCAGATCAGTTGGAAG
AATTTGTCCACTACGTGAAAGGCGAGATCACCAAGGTAGTCGGCAAATAACCCTCGAGCCACCCATGACC
AAAATCCCTTAACGTGAGTTACGCGTCGTTCCACTGAGCGTCAGACCCCGTAGAAAAGATCAAAGGATCT
TCTTGAGATCCTTTTTTTCTGCGCGTAATCTGCTGCTTGCAAACAAAAAAACCACCG
Features (pLannotate 1.2.2; 12 found; start..end, strand, type, name):
    717..809     +  CDS            lacI (fragment): lac repressor; lacI; The lac repressor binds to the lac operator to inhibit transcription in E. coli. This inhibition can be relieved by adding lactose or isopropyl-β-D-thiogalactopyranoside (IPTG).
    864..891     -  terminator     rrnB T2 terminator: transcription terminator T2 from the E. coli rrnB gene
   1023..1066    +  terminator     rrnB T1 terminator: Escherichia coli rrnB; transcription terminator T1 from the E. coli rrnB gene
   1113..1149    -  CDS            lacZα (fragment): LacZα fragment of β-galactosidase; lacZ fragment
   1165..1261    +  protein_bind   attL1: mutant version of attL; recombination site for the Gateway® LR reaction LR Clonase™
   1294..1581    +  CDS            ORF9B_SARS2: Experimental evidence at protein level: Swiss-Prot protein existence level 1. Plays a role in the inhibition of host innate immune response by targeting the mitochondrial-associated adapter MAVS. Mechanistically, usurps the E3 ligase ITCH to trigger the degradation of MAVS, TRAF3, and TRAF6. In addition, causes mitochondrial elongation by triggering ubiquitination and proteasomal degradation of dynamin- like protein 1/DNM1L. From Severe acute respiratory syndrome coronavirus 2 (2019-nCoV) (SARS-CoV-2).
   1613..1711    -  protein_bind   attL2: mutant version of attL; recombination site for the Gateway® LR reaction LR Clonase™
   1729..1747    -  promoter       T7 promoter: promoter for bacteriophage T7 RNA polymerase
   1937..1960    +  promoter       Pc promoter (fragment): intI1 (promoter lies within the coding sequence); class 1 integron promoter
   2136..2192    +  CDS            GmR (fragment): gentamycin acetyltransferase; aacC1; confers resistance to gentamycin
   2199..2990    +  CDS            SmR: aminoglycoside adenylyltransferase (Murphy, 1985); aadA; confers resistance to spectinomycin and streptomycin
   3083..534     +  rep_origin     ori (across the origin): high-copy-number ColE1/pMB1/pBR322/pUC origin of replication
