[The description below was written by a language model from this plasmid's Addgene catalogue record and pLannotate feature annotations shown in this document.]
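Description:
pEntry_SARS-CoV-2-ORF9b is a Gateway-compatible Entry clone built on the pENTR223.1 backbone (about 2.8 kb without insert; 3,137 nt in the full sequence record). It carries the coding sequence of the SARS-CoV-2 accessory protein ORF9b. The plasmid is maintained in E. coli at high copy from a ColE1/pUC-type origin and is selected with spectinomycin through an aadA (SmR) aminoglycoside adenylyltransferase gene. A class 1 integron Pc promoter fragment and a short remnant of a gentamicin resistance gene lie upstream of that marker. Other annotated backbone elements are the rrnB T1 and T2 transcription terminators upstream of the cloning region, which help insulate the insert from read-through transcription, small lacI and lacZα fragments, and a T7 promoter beyond attL2 that points back toward the insert.

The 294 bp insert was obtained by gene synthesis and cloned between two SfiI sites, where it sits between attL1 and attL2. An LR Clonase reaction can therefore transfer the ORF into any attR-containing Destination vector. No promoter positioned to express the ORF in the sense direction is annotated in the Entry clone, so expression, tags and host range are set by the chosen destination. According to the depositor, the 5′ linker contains an ATG flanked by BamHI sites and the 3′ linker contains a stop codon flanked by PacI and AsiSI sites. The record does not explain the purpose of this layout, though it would in principle allow the start or stop codon to be excised by restriction digestion for N- or C-terminal fusions. The annotation describes ORF9b as an antagonist of host innate immunity that targets the mitochondrial adapter MAVS. The clone belongs to a collection of human coronavirus protein-coding sequences intended as a flexible, multipurpose resource.
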