Addgene plasmid #168885: pEntry_SARS-CoV-2-ORF9b
Purpose: Gateway-compatible Entry vector
Depositing lab: Pascal Falter-Braun. Depositing organization: Helmholtz Munich. Publication: A resource of human coronavirus protein-coding sequences in a flexible, multipurpose Gateway Entry clone collection. Weller B, Lin CW, Pogoutse O, Sauer M, Marin-de la Rosa N, Strobel A, Young V, Knapp JJ, Rayhan A, Falter C, Kim DK, Roth FP, Falter-Braun P. G3 (Bethesda). 2023 Jul 5;13(7):jkad105. doi: 10.1093/g3journal/jkad105. PubMed 37267226.
Backbone
  Vector backbone: pENTR223.1*SfiI
  Backbone size w/o insert (bp): 2800
  Vector type: Gateway-compatible Entry vector
Growth in bacteria
  Bacterial resistance: Spectinomycin, 50 μg/mL
  Growth temperature: 37°C
  Growth strain: DH5alpha
  Copy number: High Copy
Gene/Insert
  Gene/Insert name: SARS-CoV-2-ORF9b (alt name: ORF9b)
  Species: Other
  Insert size (bp): 294
  Cloning method: Restriction Enzyme; 5′ cloning site SfiI (unknown if destroyed); 3′ cloning site SfiI (unknown if destroyed)
  Sequencing primers: 5′ M13 uni (-21); 3′ M13 rev (-29)
Resource information
  A portion of this plasmid was derived from a plasmid made by: Synthesized by Twist Bioscience
Terms and licenses: Academic/Nonprofit Terms; Industry Terms: Not Available to Industry
Depositor comments: 5'-linker: SfiI-BamHI-ATG-BamHI (GGCCGTCAaggccaggatccatgggatcc), 3'-linker: PacI-TAA-AsiSI-SfiI (cttaatTAAgacgcgatcgcggcctcatGGGCC).
How to cite: pEntry_SARS-CoV-2-ORF9b was a gift from Pascal Falter-Braun (Addgene plasmid # 168885 ; http://n2t.net/addgene:168885 ; RRID:Addgene_168885)
