>Addgene plasmid #168885 | pEntry_SARS-CoV-2-ORF9b | depositor partial sequence | sequence record 327334 | gene-specific Insert sequence
GACCCCAAAATCAGCGAAATGCACCCCGCATTACGTTTGGTGGACCCTCAGATTCAACTGGCAGTAACCA
GAATGGAGAACGCAGTGGGGCGCGATCAAAACAACGTCGGCCCCAAGGTTTACCCAATAATACTGCGTCT
TGGTTCACCGCTCTCACTCAACATGGCAAGGAAGACCTTAAATTCCCTCGAGGACAAGGCGTTCCAATTA
ACACCAATAGCAGTCCAGATGACCAAATTGGCTACTACCGAAGAGCTACCAGACGAATTCGTGGTGGTGA
CGGTAAAA
